Addgene plasmid #207033: P1K-3HA-Atg8∆GR-MET15
Purpose: Expression of 3HA-Atg8∆GR. This variant cannot be conjugated to PE.
Depositing lab: Zhiping Xie. Depositing organization: Shanghai Jiao Tong University. Publication: Membrane recruitment of Atg8 by Hfl1 facilitates turnover of vacuolar membrane proteins in yeast cells approaching stationary phase. He CW, Cui XF, Ma SJ, Xu Q, Ran YP, Chen WZ, Mu JX, Li H, Zhu J, Gong Q, Xie Z. BMC Biol. 2021 Jun 4;19(1):117. doi: 10.1186/s12915-021-01048-7. PubMed 34088313.
Backbone
  Vector backbone: ClhN-MET15
  Vector type: Yeast Expression
Growth in bacteria
  Bacterial resistance: Ampicillin, 100 μg/mL
  Growth temperature: 37°C
  Growth strain: DH5alpha
  Copy number: High Copy
Gene/Insert
  Gene/Insert name: ATG8
  Species: S. cerevisiae (budding yeast)
  Mutation: ∆GR
  Promoter: pATG8
  Tag / fusion protein: 3xHA (N terminal on insert)
  Cloning method: Gibson Cloning
Terms and licenses: Academic/Nonprofit Terms; Industry Terms: Not Available to Industry
How to cite: P1K-3HA-Atg8∆GR-MET15 was a gift from Zhiping Xie (Addgene plasmid # 207033 ; http://n2t.net/addgene:207033 ; RRID:Addgene_207033)
