[The description below was written by a language model from this plasmid's Addgene catalogue record and pLannotate feature annotations shown in this document.]
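Description:
P1K-3HA-Atg8∆GR-MET15 is a yeast expression plasmid built on the ClhN-MET15 backbone. It produces an N-terminally 3xHA-tagged form of the Saccharomyces cerevisiae autophagy protein Atg8 from the ATG8 promoter (pATG8). In bacteria it is maintained as a high-copy plasmid through a ColE1/pUC-type origin and selected with ampicillin via the AmpR β-lactamase gene. The feature table shows no yeast replication origin or centromere (no 2μ or CEN/ARS element). This suggests an integrating design, although the record does not state how the plasmid is maintained in yeast. Yeast selection relies on the MET15 (MET17) gene with its own methionine-repressible promoter, which complements methionine auxotrophy in met15 strains. This marker cassette is flanked by two loxP sites, so Cre recombinase could in principle act on it. T7 and SP6 promoters and small lacI, rop and bom fragments are backbone remnants.

The expression cassette starts with a region that includes a fragment of the ILS1 coding sequence. This fragment was probably carried in with the ATG8 upstream sequence used as the native promoter. Next come the three tandem HA epitopes, the ATG8 open reading frame and the ADH1 transcription terminator. The ∆GR mutation removes the glycine–arginine residues; the C-terminal glycine of Atg8 is the site normally exposed by Atg4 processing and linked to phosphatidylethanolamine. As the record notes, this variant therefore cannot be conjugated to PE. The construct provides a lipidation-deficient, epitope-tagged Atg8 expressed under its own promoter. It suits work on conjugation-independent behaviour of Atg8, such as its membrane recruitment during turnover of vacuolar membrane proteins.
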