Features (pLannotate 1.2.2; 17 found; start..end, strand, type, name):
     74..757     +  CDS            ILS1 (fragment): SYIC_YEAST - Experimental evidence at protein level: Swiss-Prot protein existence level 1. From Saccharomyces cerevisiae (strain ATCC 204508 / S288c) (Baker's yeast).
   1087..1176    +  CDS            3xHA: three tandem HA epitope tags
   1192..1533    +  CDS            ATG8: ATG8_YEAST - Also known as APG8, AUT7, CVT5. Experimental evidence at protein level: Swiss-Prot protein existence level 1. Ubiquitin-like modifier involved in cytoplasm to vacuole transport (Cvt) vesicles and autophagosomes formation. With ATG4, mediates the delivery of the vesicles and autophagosomes to the vacuole via the microtubule cytoskeleton. Required for selective autophagic degradation of the nucleus (nucleophagy) as well as for mitophagy which contributes to regulate mitochondrial quantity and quality by eliminating the mitochondria to a basal level to fulfill cellular energy require
   1557..1744    +  terminator     ADH1 terminator: S. cerevisiae ADH1; transcription terminator for the S. cerevisiae alcohol dehydrogenase 1 (ADH1) gene
   1796..1829    -  protein_bind   loxP: Cre-mediated recombination occurs in the 8-bp core sequence (GCATACAT). Cre recombinase
   2012..3346    -  CDS            MET17: O-acetylserine and O-acetylhomoserine sulfhydrylase, required for sulfur amino acid synthesis; S. cerevisiae MET17 MET15; MET25
   3347..3697    -  promoter       MET17 promoter: S. cerevisiae MET17; expression is repressed by methionine; MET15; MET25
   3697..3797    -  ncRNA          tRNA: Accession: RF00005 - tRNA
   3850..3883    -  protein_bind   loxP: Cre-mediated recombination occurs in the 8-bp core sequence (GCATACAT). Cre recombinase
   3937..3955    -  promoter       T7 promoter: promoter for bacteriophage T7 RNA polymerase
   3977..4030    -  CDS            lacI (fragment): lac repressor; lacI; The lac repressor binds to the lac operator to inhibit transcription in E. coli. This inhibition can be relieved by adding lactose or isopropyl-β-D-thiogalactopyranoside (IPTG).
   4213..4801    -  rep_origin     ori: high-copy-number ColE1/pMB1/pBR322/pUC origin of replication
   4972..5832    -  CDS            AmpR: β-lactamase; bla; confers resistance to ampicillin, carbenicillin, and related antibiotics
   5833..5937    -  promoter       AmpR promoter: bla
   6032..6067    +  CDS            rop (fragment): Rop protein, which maintains plasmids at low copy number; rop
   6169..6220    +  misc_feature   bom (fragment): basis of mobility region from pBR322
   6283..2       +  promoter       SP6 promoter (across the origin): promoter for bacteriophage SP6 RNA polymerase
>Addgene plasmid #207033 | P1K-3HA-Atg8∆GR-MET15 | addgene full sequence | sequence record 422763 | Addgene NGS Result
GAACGCGGCCGCCAGCTGAAGCTTCGTACGCTGCAGGTCGTGGGATTCCTGGGTTAATTAACATCGCTAG
CCCTTAAAAACTCCATTGAAGACTTTGGTCATCCTTCACAGTGATGAATCATACTTGAAGGATGTAGAAG
CCTTGAAAAACTACATTATCGAGGAATTAAATGTTCGTGATGTTGTTATCACCTCCGATGAGGCAAAATA
TGGTGTTGAGTATAAAGCAGTTGCTGATTGGCCTGTATTGGGTAAGAAGTTGAAAAAAGACGCAAAGAAG
GTTAAAGATGCCCTACCATCAGTCACTTCTGAGCAAGTACGGGAATATTTGGAAAGCGGAAAGTTGGAGG
TTGCCGGTATTGAACTGGTTAAAGGAGATTTGAATGCTATTAGAGGCTTGCCAGAATCTGCTGTCCAAGC
TGGACAAGAAACCAGAACCGACCAAGACGTGTTAATCATCATGGATACAAATATTTACTCTGAACTAAAG
AGTGAAGGTCTCGCAAGAGAGCTGGTCAACAGAATCCAAAAATTGAGAAAGAAGTGTGGTTTGGAAGCCA
CCGACGATGTTTTAGTGGAGTACGAATTAGTTAAAGATACTATCGACTTTGAAGCCATTGTCAAAGAACA
TTTTGATATGTTAAGCAAGACCTGTAGATCCGACATTGCCAAATATGACGGCTCAAAGACAGACCCAATT
GGTGATGAAGAACAATCTATTAATGACACCATTTTCAAATTAAAAGTGTTCAAATTATGAAAACAACTCA
TATAAATACGTACAAATTTTTCTCTACTCGAAGTGATATAGATGTATATGTGTAAGTTTACGTTTAAGTT
AGAGTCATGTAATGCTAACTGTCTCCACCGATAATGTTGTATAATACCCGTGAAATCATAGCACATGATA
TATCATCACCCGGAGGCCGGTTATTTTCGGCGGCGGCAAAAATATTTGGTATAATTATGGAAATACAAAA
AGGGGAACCATTAAAGGTTGAGGAGGGGATTGATAAGAGAATCTAATAATTGTAAAGTTGAGAAAATCAT
AATAAAATAATTACTAGAGACATGAGATCTATCTTTTACCCATACGATGTTCCTGACTATGCGGGCTATC
CCTATGACGTCCCGGACTATGCAGGATCCTATCCATATGACGTTCCAGATTACGCTGCTCAGTGCAGATC
TAAGTCTACATTTAAGTCTGAATATCCATTTGAAAAAAGGAAGGCGGAGTCGGAGAGGATTGCTGACAGG
TTCAAGAATAGGATACCTGTGATTTGCGAAAAAGCTGAAAAGTCAGATATTCCAGAGATTGATAAGCGTA
AATATCTAGTTCCTGCTGACCTTACCGTAGGGCAATTTGTTTATGTTATAAGAAAGAGAATTATGCTACC
CCCTGAGAAGGCCATCTTCATTTTTGTCAATGATACTTTGCCACCTACTGCGGCGTTGATGTCTGCCATA
TATCAAGAACACAAGGATAAGGACGGGTTTTTGTATGTCACTTACTCAGGAGAAAATACATTTTGAGGCG
CGCCACTTCTAAATAAGCGAATTTCTTATGATTTATGATTTTTATTATTAAATAAGTTATAAAAAAAATA
AGTGTATACAAATTTTAAAGTGACTCTTAGGTTTTAAAACGAAAATTCTTATTCTTGAGTAACTCTTTCC
TGTAGGTCAGGTTGCTTTCTCAGGTATAGTATGAGGTCGCTCTTATTGACCACACCTCTACCGGCAGATC
CGCTAGGGATAACAGGGTAATATCTGCAGGTCGACAACCCTTAATATAACTTCGTATAATGTATGCTATA
CGAAGTTATTAGGTCTAGATGCGAATTAACACTGTTCTTTGATGTTAGAACAATTTAGGTTCAAAGTACG
AGTCACGACATGTAACAAGGGAAAAAAAGGATATTCATTTCAATAAAGTTCGTTTTATAAAAGTATAGTA
CTTGTGAGAGAAAGTAGGTTTATACATAATTTTACAACTCATTACGCACACTCATGGTTTTTGGCCAGCG
AAAACAGTTTCAAAAGATTGCTGGAAGTCTGCAATAATGTCATCAATAAATTCGATACCAACAGAGACAC
GAATTAAGTCCTTGGTAACACCAGATGCCAACTTTTCTTTGTCATTTAATTGTTTGTGGGTAGTGAAGTA
TGGAGCAATGACTAAGGTCTTGGCATCACCAACATTGGCCAAGTTAGAGGCAAGCTTTAAATTGTCAACA
ACTTGAGCACCAGAAAGTTTGAATGGGTCAGTTTCCTTGTCGGCATTTGGTAAGTCTTTTACACCGAAAG
ATAAGACACCACCGAAACCGTTAGATAGATACTTCTTAGCATTTTCATGATGAGAATGAGATGCTAAACC
AGGGTATGAAACCCAAGATACGTATGGGGATTGTTCTAACCATTTGGCTAACTTCAATGCATTTTCACCG
TGTCTTTCAGCTCTCAAAGATAATGTTTCAACACCTTGTAGTAGCAAGAAAGAGGCAAATGGGTTCATCA
ATGGACCCAAATCTCTTAATAGTTCAGTTCTAACATGAACGATGTATGCCAAGTTACCGTAGGCTTCATT
GTAGATAGTACCGTGATATCCTTCGGCAGGTTGAGAGAATTGAGGGAACTTTTCTGGGTAGTCCTTCCAT
GGGAACTTACCAGAGTCAACAATAATACCACCGATAGTAGTACCATGACCACCAATCCATTTGGTAGCAG
AATGTGTTACAATATCAGCACCGTATTTAATTGGCTGACAGAAGTAACCACCGGCACCAAATGTGTTGTC
AACGACAACTGGAATACCGTGTTTGTGAGCAATTGCAACAATTTTTTCAAAATCCGGAACATTGTACTTT
GGATTACCAATGGTTTCCAAATAAACAGCCTTGGTTCTTTCATCAAAGACCTTTTCGAATTCTTCTGGAT
TGTCACCTTCAACAAATCTAGCCTCGATACCAAATCTTTTGAACGAGATTTTGAACTGGTTATAAGTACC
ACCGTATAAGTAAGAAGTGGAAACGATGTTGTCACCAGTGTGTGCCAAACCTTGGATGGCAAGGGTTTGA
GCGGCTTGACCGGAGGAAACAGCCAAAGCAGCAGCACCACCTTCTAAAGCAGCAATTCTTTCTTCCAAAA
CATTACTGGTTGGGTTTTGGAAACGGGAATAGACGTAACCTGGAACTTCTAGACCAAACAATTGCGAACC
ATGCTTAGAGTTTTCGAAAACATAAGAAGTGGTGGCGTAAATTGGTACAGCTCTGGATCTGTGAGCATTG
TCACCAGGGTTCTCTTGGCCGGCGTGTAGTTGAACAGTATCGAAATGAGATGGCATTGTATGGATGGGGG
TAATAGAATTGTATCTATGTATCTGACGACCCTGTATTACACGAAGGAAATAGTAGATGAAAAGACAAGA
GAGCAAGAAAAAGGAAAAACTTCCTTTCTAACAGACGCTTTACTTAACCTTATATATATCTTATTTTTTT
CATCGAGCGTGTTCAATTGGACAAGGTGCCACCTTTTCGACACTTCGGTTATTATGTTACACAGTTTTCA
TGAGGATGGCGCCTTGACTAACTTAATTAGTCATTTGCCAACCACCACAGTTCCCCAATATCGACAGCTT
CACGTGCCATTTGCCATTTTGCGATCATGTGACCTCAAGAGAAAAAGCAAAAAATAATGAGAGCTAAGGG
ATTCGAACCCTTGCATCCGAAGATATCAGAGATTTTAGAGGTTAAATCCACCTAAATCTGACGCCTTAAA
CCACTCGGCCAAACTCCCATTGTATGTTGGAAGAATTGGATTTAAATGGAGCTCTCGAGAACCCTTAATA
TAACTTCGTATAATGTATGCTATACGAAGTTATTAGGTGATATCAGATCCACTAGTGGCCTATGCGGCCG
CGGATCTGCCGGTCTCCCTATAGTGAGTCGTATTAATTTCGATAAGCCAGGTTAACCTGCATTAATGAAT
CGGCCAACGCGCGGGGAGAGGCGGTTTGCGTATTGGGCGCTCTTCCGCTTCCTCGCTCACTGACTCGCTG
CGCTCGGTCGTTCGGCTGCGGCGAGCGGTATCAGCTCACTCAAAGGCGGTAATACGGTTATCCACAGAAT
CAGGGGATAACGCAGGAAAGAACATGTGAGCAAAAGGCCAGCAAAAGGCCAGGAACCGTAAAAAGGCCGC
GTTGCTGGCGTTTTTCCATAGGCTCCGCCCCCCTGACGAGCATCACAAAAATCGACGCTCAAGTCAGAGG
TGGCGAAACCCGACAGGACTATAAAGATACCAGGCGTTTCCCCCTGGAAGCTCCCTCGTGCGCTCTCCTG
TTCCGACCCTGCCGCTTACCGGATACCTGTCCGCCTTTCTCCCTTCGGGAAGCGTGGCGCTTTCTCATAG
CTCACGCTGTAGGTATCTCAGTTCGGTGTAGGTCGTTCGCTCCAAGCTGGGCTGTGTGCACGAACCCCCC
GTTCAGCCCGACCGCTGCGCCTTATCCGGTAACTATCGTCTTGAGTCCAACCCGGTAAGACACGACTTAT
CGCCACTGGCAGCAGCCACTGGTAACAGGATTAGCAGAGCGAGGTATGTAGGCGGTGCTACAGAGTTCTT
GAAGTGGTGGCCTAACTACGGCTACACTAGAAGAACAGTATTTGGTATCTGCGCTCTGCTGAAGCCAGTT
ACCTTCGGAAAAAGAGTTGGTAGCTCTTGATCCGGCAAACAAACCACCGCTGGTAGCGGTGGTTTTTTTG
TTTGCAAGCAGCAGATTACGCGCAGAAAAAAAGGATCTCAAGAAGATCCTTTGATCTTTTCTACGGGGTC
TGACGCTCAGTGGAACGAAAACTCACGTTAAGGGATTTTGGTCATGAGATTATCAAAAAGGATCTTCACC
TAGATCCTTTTAAATTAAAAATGAAGTTTTAAATCAATCTAAAGTATATATGAGTAAACTTGGTCTGACA
GTTACCAATGCTTAATCAGTGAGGCACCTATCTCAGCGATCTGTCTATTTCGTTCATCCATAGTTGCCTG
ACTCCCCGTCGTGTAGATAACTACGATACGGGAGGGCTTACCATCTGGCCCCAGTGCTGCAATGATACCG
CGAGACCCACGCTCACCGGCTCCAGATTTATCAGCAATAAACCAGCCAGCCGGAAGGGCCGAGCGCAGAA
GTGGTCCTGCAACTTTATCCGCCTCCATCCAGTCTATTAATTGTTGCCGGGAAGCTAGAGTAAGTAGTTC
GCCAGTTAATAGTTTGCGCAACGTTGTTGCCATTGCTACAGGCATCGTGGTGTCACGCTCGTCGTTTGGT
ATGGCTTCATTCAGCTCCGGTTCCCAACGATCAAGGCGAGTTACATGATCCCCCATGTTGTGCAAAAAAG
CGGTTAGCTCCTTCGGTCCTCCGATCGTTGTCAGAAGTAAGTTGGCCGCAGTGTTATCACTCATGGTTAT
GGCAGCACTGCATAATTCTCTTACTGTCATGCCATCCGTAAGATGCTTTTCTGTGACTGGTGAGTACTCA
ACCAAGTCATTCTGAGAATAGTGTATGCGGCGACCGAGTTGCTCTTGCCCGGCGTCAATACGGGATAATA
CCGCGCCACATAGCAGAACTTTAAAAGTGCTCATCATTGGAAAACGTTCTTCGGGGCGAAAACTCTCAAG
GATCTTACCGCTGTTGAGATCCAGTTCGATGTAACCCACTCGTGCACCCAACTGATCTTCAGCATCTTTT
ACTTTCACCAGCGTTTCTGGGTGAGCAAAAACAGGAAGGCAAAATGCCGCAAAAAAGGGAATAAGGGCGA
CACGGAAATGTTGAATACTCATACTCTTCCTTTTTCAATATTATTGAAGCATTTATCAGGGTTATTGTCT
CATGAGCGGATACATATTTGAATGTATTTAGAAAAATAAACAAATAGGGGTTCCGCGCACATTTCCCCGA
AAAGTGCCACCTGACGTCTAAGAAACCATTATTATCATGACATTAACCTATAAAAATAGGCGTATCACGA
GGCCCTTTCGTCTCGCGCGTTTCGGTGATGACGGTGAAAACCTCTGACACATGCAGCTCCCGGAGACGGT
CACAGCTTGTCTGTAAGCGGATGCCGGGAGCAGACAAGCCCGTCAGGGCGCGTCAGCGGGTGTTGGCGGG
TGTCGGGGCTGGCTTAACTATGCGGCATCAGAGCAGATTGTACTGAGAGTGCACCATATGGACATATTGT
CGTTAGAACGCGGCTACAATTAATACATAACCTTATGTATCATACACATACGATTTAGGTGACACTATA
